Addgene plasmid #214875: pSLQ4419 pHR (hU6-BsmBI-BsmBI-EFS-PuroR-WPRE)
Purpose: (Empty Backbone) Empty lentiviral backbone for guide array cloning
Depositing lab: Stanley Qi. Depositing organization: Stanford University. Publication: A versatile CRISPR-Cas13d platform for multiplexed transcriptomic regulation and metabolic engineering in primary human T cells. Tieu V, Sotillo E, Bjelajac JR, Chen C, Malipatlolla M, Guerrero JA, Xu P, Quinn PJ, Fisher C, Klysz D, Mackall CL, Qi LS. Cell. 2024 Feb 29;187(5):1278-1295.e20. doi: 10.1016/j.cell.2024.01.035. Epub 2024 Feb 21. PubMed 38387457.
Backbone
  Vector backbone: pHR
  Vector type: Mammalian Expression, Lentiviral, CRISPR
  Selectable markers: Puromycin
Growth in bacteria
  Bacterial resistance: Ampicillin, 100 μg/mL
  Growth temperature: 37°C
  Growth strain: NEB Stable
  Copy number: High Copy
Gene/Insert
  Gene/Insert name: None
Terms and licenses: Academic/Nonprofit Terms; Industry Terms: Not Available to Industry
Depositor comments: Empty backbone used to clone RfxCas13d guide arrays via overlap extension PCR
How to cite: pSLQ4419 pHR (hU6-BsmBI-BsmBI-EFS-PuroR-WPRE) was a gift from Stanley Qi (Addgene plasmid # 214875 ; http://n2t.net/addgene:214875 ; RRID:Addgene_214875)
