[The description below was written by a language model from this plasmid's Addgene catalogue record and pLannotate feature annotations shown in this document.]
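Description:
pSLQ4419 pHR (hU6-BsmBI-BsmBI-EFS-PuroR-WPRE) is an empty lentiviral backbone of about 8.7 kb, built on the pHR vector, for cloning and delivering CRISPR guide arrays into mammalian cells. It carries no insert. According to the depositor's comments, it is the recipient vector for RfxCas13d guide arrays assembled by overlap extension PCR. In bacteria it replicates from a high-copy ColE1/pUC-type origin and is selected with ampicillin through the β-lactamase gene. The backbone outside the viral genome also contains an f1 origin and an SV40/EM7-driven bleomycin/Zeocin resistance cassette with an SV40 polyadenylation signal.

The transfer genome is a self-inactivating design. A CMV enhancer/promoter fused to a truncated HIV-1 5' LTR drives genomic RNA production in packaging cells. This is followed by the Ψ packaging signal with a partial gag sequence, the Rev response element for Rev-dependent nuclear export, and the cPPT/CTS. A ΔU3 3' LTR and a bGH polyadenylation signal close the genome.

Between these elements sit two expression units. The first is a human U6 RNA polymerase III promoter followed, as the name indicates, by a pair of BsmBI sites that form the cloning position for the guide array. These sites are not annotated in the feature table. The second is an EF-1α core (EFS) promoter driving puromycin N-acetyltransferase, with a downstream WPRE to enhance expression, which allows puromycin selection of transduced cells.

Short hits annotated as SV40 small t antigen, lacI, Klebsiella ble and a second cPPT are probably annotation fragments rather than functional parts. The associated publication concerns multiplexed Cas13d transcriptome regulation in primary human T cells. Cas13d itself is not encoded in this plasmid and must be supplied separately.
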