Features (pLannotate 1.2.2; 31 found; start..end, strand, type, name):
     18..118     +  CDS            Rev (fragment): human immunodeficiency virus 1 (HIV-1) Rev protein; rev; enhances nuclear export of unspliced and incompletely spliced viral mRNAs
    168..285     +  misc_feature   cPPT/CTS: central polypurine tract and central termination sequence of HIV-1
    336..576     +  promoter       U6 promoter: RNA polymerase III promoter for human U6 snRNA
    625..643     +  CDS            small t antigen (fragment): SV40 (simian virus 40) small t antigen
    669..880     +  promoter       EF-1α core promoter: core promoter for human elongation factor EF-1α
    896..1495    +  CDS            PuroR (fragment): puromycin N-acetyltransferase; pac from Streptomyces; confers resistance to puromycin
   1511..2099    +  misc_feature   WPRE: woodchuck hepatitis virus posttranscriptional regulatory element
   2150..2169    +  misc_feature   cPPT/CTS (fragment): central polypurine tract and central termination sequence of HIV-1
   2171..2404    +  LTR            3' LTR (ΔU3): self-inactivating 3' long terminal repeat (LTR) from HIV-1
   2436..2660    +  polyA_signal   bGH poly(A) signal: bovine growth hormone polyadenylation signal
   2664..2685    +  promoter       SV40 promoter (fragment): SV40 enhancer and early promoter
   2706..3134    +  rep_origin     f1 ori (sequence partly withheld): f1 bacteriophage origin of replication; arrow indicates direction of (+) strand synthesis
   3148..3477    +  promoter       SV40 promoter: SV40 enhancer and early promoter
   3525..3572    +  promoter       EM7 promoter: synthetic bacterial promoter&nbsp
   3591..3965    +  CDS            BleoR: antibiotic-binding protein; Sh ble from Streptoalloteichus hindustanus; confers resistance to bleomycin, phleomycin, and Zeocin™
   3975..4100    +  CDS            ble (fragment): BLE_KLEPN - Experimental evidence at protein level: Swiss-Prot protein existence level 1. Binding protein with a strong affinity to the bleomycin family of antibiotics. Binds to CL990; an antimitotic-antibiotic compound. From Klebsiella pneumoniae.
   4095..4216    +  polyA_signal   SV40 poly(A) signal: SV40 polyadenylation signal
   4289..4305    -  protein_bind   lac operator: The lac repressor binds to the lac operator to inhibit transcription in E. coli. This inhibition can be relieved by adding lactose or isopropyl-β-D-thiogalactopyranoside (IPTG). lac repressor encoded by lacI
   4313..4343    -  promoter       lac promoter: promoter for the E. coli lac operon
   4358..4379    -  protein_bind   CAP binding site: CAP binding activates transcription in the presence of cAMP. E. coli catabolite activator protein
   4392..4484    -  CDS            lacI (fragment): lac repressor; lacI; The lac repressor binds to the lac operator to inhibit transcription in E. coli. This inhibition can be relieved by adding lactose or isopropyl-β-D-thiogalactopyranoside (IPTG).
   4667..5255    -  rep_origin     ori: high-copy-number ColE1/pMB1/pBR322/pUC origin of replication
   5426..6286    -  CDS            AmpR: β-lactamase; bla; confers resistance to ampicillin, carbenicillin, and related antibiotics
   6287..6391    -  promoter       AmpR promoter: bla
   6450..6502    -  misc_feature   bom (fragment): basis of mobility region from pBR322
   6657..7036    +  enhancer       CMV enhancer: human cytomegalovirus immediate early enhancer
   7037..7236    +  promoter       CMV promoter: human cytomegalovirus (CMV) immediate early promoter
   7254..7434    +  LTR            5' LTR (truncated): truncated 5' long terminal repeat (LTR) from HIV-1
   7481..7606    +  misc_feature   HIV-1 Ψ: packaging signal of human immunodeficiency virus type 1
   7590..7953    +  CDS            HIV-1 gag (fragment): gag protein from human immunodeficiency virus 1; gag
   8099..8332    +  misc_feature   RRE: The Rev response element (RRE) of HIV-1 allows for Rev-dependent mRNA export from the nucleus to the cytoplasm.
>Addgene plasmid #214875 | pSLQ4419 pHR (hU6-BsmBI-BsmBI-EFS-PuroR-WPRE) | addgene full sequence | sequence record 429075 | Addgene NGS Result
CACCATTATCGTTTCAGACCCACCTCCCAACCCCGAGGGGACCCGACAGGCCCGAAGGAATAGAAGAAGA
AGGTGGAGAGAGAGACAGAGACAGATCCATTCGATTAGTGAACGGATCGGCACTGCGTGCGCCAATTCTG
CAGACAAATGGCAGTATTCATCCACAATTTTAAAAGAAAAGGGGGGATTGGGGGGTACAGTGCAGGGGAA
AGAATAGTAGACATAATAGCAACAGACATACAAACTAAAGAATTACAAAAACAAATTACAAAAATTCAAA
ATTTTCGGGTTTATTACAGGGACAGCAGAGATCCAGTTTGGTTAATTAAGGTACCGAGGGCCTATTTCCC
ATGATTCCTTCATATTTGCATATACGATACAAGGCTGTTAGAGAGATAATTGGAATTAATTTGACTGTAA
ACACAAAGATATTAGTACAAAATACGTGACGTAGAAAGTAATAATTTCTTGGGTAGTTTGCAGTTTTAAA
ATTATGTTTTAAAATGGACTATCATATGCTTACCGTAACTTGAAAGTATTTCGATTTCTTGGCTTTATAT
ATCTTGTGGAAAGGACGAAACACCGAGAGACGCATTAATCGTCTCCTTTTTTTGAATTCGCTAGCTAGGT
CTTGAAAGGAGTGGGAATTGGCTCCGGTGCCCGTCAGTGGGCAGAGCGCACATCGCCCACAGTCCCCGAG
AAGTTGGGGGGAGGGGTCGGCAATTGATCCGGTGCCTAGAGAAGGTGGCGCGGGGTAAACTGGGAAAGTG
ATGTCGTGTACTGGCTCCGCCTTTTTCCCGAGGGTGGGGGAGAACCGTATATAAGTGCAGTAGTCGCCGT
GAACGTTCTTTTTCGCAACGGGTTTGCCGCCAGAACACAGGACCGGTTCTAGAGCATGACCGAGTACAAG
CCCACGGTGCGCCTCGCCACCCGCGACGACGTCCCCAGGGCCGTACGCACCCTCGCCGCCGCGTTCGCCG
ACTACCCCGCCACGCGCCACACCGTCGATCCGGACCGCCACATCGAGCGGGTCACCGAGCTGCAAGAACT
CTTCCTCACGCGCGTCGGGCTCGACATCGGCAAGGTGTGGGTCGCGGACGACGGCGCCGCGGTGGCGGTC
TGGACCACGCCGGAGAGCGTCGAAGCGGGGGCGGTGTTCGCCGAGATCGGCCCGCGCATGGCCGAGTTGA
GCGGTTCCCGGCTGGCCGCGCAGCAACAGATGGAAGGCCTCCTGGCGCCGCACCGGCCCAAGGAGCCCGC
GTGGTTCCTGGCCACCGTCGGAGTCTCGCCCGACCACCAGGGCAAGGGTCTGGGCAGCGCCGTCGTGCTC
CCCGGAGTGGAGGCGGCCGAGCGCGCCGGGGTGCCCGCCTTCCTGGAGACCTCCGCGCCCCGCAACCTCC
CCTTCTACGAGCGGCTCGGCTTCACCGTCACCGCCGACGTCGAGGTGCCCGAAGGACCGCGCACCTGGTG
CATGACCCGCAAGCCCGGTGCCTGAACGCGTTAAGTCGACAATCAACCTCTGGATTACAAAATTTGTGAA
AGATTGACTGGTATTCTTAACTATGTTGCTCCTTTTACGCTATGTGGATACGCTGCTTTAATGCCTTTGT
ATCATGCTATTGCTTCCCGTATGGCTTTCATTTTCTCCTCCTTGTATAAATCCTGGTTGCTGTCTCTTTA
TGAGGAGTTGTGGCCCGTTGTCAGGCAACGTGGCGTGGTGTGCACTGTGTTTGCTGACGCAACCCCCACT
GGTTGGGGCATTGCCACCACCTGTCAGCTCCTTTCCGGGACTTTCGCTTTCCCCCTCCCTATTGCCACGG
CGGAACTCATCGCCGCCTGCCTTGCCCGCTGCTGGACAGGGGCTCGGCTGTTGGGCACTGACAATTCCGT
GGTGTTGTCGGGGAAATCATCGTCCTTTCCTTGGCTGCTCGCCTGTGTTGCCACCTGGATTCTGCGCGGG
ACGTCCTTCTGCTACGTCCCTTCGGCCCTCAATCCAGCGGACCTTCCTTCCCGCGGCCTGCTGCCGGCTC
TGCGGCCTCTTCCGCGTCTTCGCCTTCGCCCTCAGACGAGTCGGATCTCCCTTTGGGCCGCCTCCCCGCG
TCGACTTTAAGACCAATGACTTACAAGGCAGCTGTAGATCTTAGCCACTTTTTAAAAGAAAAGGGGGGAC
TGGAAGGGCTAATTCACTCCCAACGAAGACAAGATCTGCTTTTTGCTTGTACTGGGTCTCTCTGGTTAGA
CCAGATCTGAGCCTGGGAGCTCTCTGGCTAACTAGGGAACCCACTGCTTAAGCCTCAATAAAGCTTGCCT
TGAGTGCTTCAAGTAGTGTGTGCCCGTCTGTTGTGTGACTCTGGTAACTAGAGATCCCTCAGACCCTTTT
AGTCAGTGTGGAAAATCTCTAGCAGGGCCCGTTTAAACCCGCTGATCAGCCTCGACTGTGCCTTCTAGTT
GCCAGCCATCTGTTGTTTGCCCCTCCCCCGTGCCTTCCTTGACCCTGGAAGGTGCCACTCCCACTGTCCT
TTCCTAATAAAATGAGGAAATTGCATCGCATTGTCTGAGTAGGTGTCATTCTATTCTGGGGGGTGGGGTG
GGGCAGGACAGCAAGGGGGAGGATTGGGAAGACAATAGCAGGCATGCTGGGGATGCGGTGGGCTCTATGG
CTTCTGAGGCGGAAAGAACCAGCTGGGGCTCTAGGGGGTATCCCC
[124 nt withheld, positions 2706-2829]
C
[91 nt withheld, positions 2831-2921]
A
[49 nt withheld, positions 2923-2971]
CCTTTGACGTTGGAGTCCACGTTCTTT
[37 nt withheld, positions 2999-3035]
ACCCTATCTCGGTCTATTCTTTTGATTTATAAGGGATTTTGCCGATTTCGGCCTATTGGTTAAAAAATGA
GCTGATTTAACAAAAATTTAACGCGAATTAATTCTGTGGAATGTGTGTCAGTTAGGGTGTGGAAAGTCCC
CAGGCTCCCCAGCAGGCAGAAGTATGCAAAGCATGCATCTCAATTAGTCAGCAACCAGGTGTGGAAAGTC
CCCAGGCTCCCCAGCAGGCAGAAGTATGCAAAGCATGCATCTCAATTAGTCAGCAACCATAGTCCCGCCC
CTAACTCCGCCCATCCCGCCCCTAACTCCGCCCAGTTCCGCCCATTCTCCGCCCCATGGCTGACTAATTT
TTTTTATTTATGCAGAGGCCGAGGCCGCCTCTGCCTCTGAGCTATTCCAGAAGTAGTGAGGAGGCTTTTT
TGGAGGCCTAGGCTTTTGCAAAAAGCTCCCGGGAGCTTGTATATCCATTTTCGGATCTGATCAGCACGTG
TTGACAATTAATCATCGGCATAGTATATCGGCATAGTATAATACGACAAGGTGAGGAACTAAACCATGGC
CAAGTTGACCAGTGCCGTTCCGGTGCTCACCGCGCGCGACGTCGCCGGAGCGGTCGAGTTCTGGACCGAC
CGGCTCGGGTTCTCCCGGGACTTCGTGGAGGACGACTTCGCCGGTGTGGTCCGGGACGACGTGACCCTGT
TCATCAGCGCGGTCCAGGACCAGGTGGTGCCGGACAACACCCTGGCCTGGGTGTGGGTGCGCGGCCTGGA
CGAGCTGTACGCCGAGTGGTCGGAGGTCGTGTCCACGAACTTCCGGGACGCCTCCGGGCCGGCCATGACC
GAGATCGGCGAGCAGCCGTGGGGGCGGGAGTTCGCCCTGCGCGACCCGGCCGGCAACTGCGTGCACTTCG
TGGCCGAGGAGCAGGACTGACACGTGCTACGAGATTTCGATTCCACCGCCGCCTTCTATGAAAGGTTGGG
CTTCGGAATCGTTTTCCGGGACGCCGGCTGGATGATCCTCCAGCGCGGGGATCTCATGCTGGAGTTCTTC
GCCCACCCCAACTTGTTTATTGCAGCTTATAATGGTTACAAATAAAGCAATAGCATCACAAATTTCACAA
ATAAAGCATTTTTTTCACTGCATTCTAGTTGTGGTTTGTCCAAACTCATCAATGTATCTTATCATGTCTG
TATACCGTCGACCTCTAGCTAGAGCTTGGCGTAATCATGGTCATAGCTGTTTCCTGTGTGAAATTGTTAT
CCGCTCACAATTCCACACAACATACGAGCCGGAAGCATAAAGTGTAAAGCCTGGGGTGCCTAATGAGTGA
GCTAACTCACATTAATTGCGTTGCGCTCACTGCCCGCTTTCCAGTCGGGAAACCTGTCGTGCCAGCTGCA
TTAATGAATCGGCCAACGCGCGGGGAGAGGCGGTTTGCGTATTGGGCGCTCTTCCGCTTCCTCGCTCACT
GACTCGCTGCGCTCGGTCGTTCGGCTGCGGCGAGCGGTATCAGCTCACTCAAAGGCGGTAATACGGTTAT
CCACAGAATCAGGGGATAACGCAGGAAAGAACATGTGAGCAAAAGGCCAGCAAAAGGCCAGGAACCGTAA
AAAGGCCGCGTTGCTGGCGTTTTTCCATAGGCTCCGCCCCCCTGACGAGCATCACAAAAATCGACGCTCA
AGTCAGAGGTGGCGAAACCCGACAGGACTATAAAGATACCAGGCGTTTCCCCCTGGAAGCTCCCTCGTGC
GCTCTCCTGTTCCGACCCTGCCGCTTACCGGATACCTGTCCGCCTTTCTCCCTTCGGGAAGCGTGGCGCT
TTCTCATAGCTCACGCTGTAGGTATCTCAGTTCGGTGTAGGTCGTTCGCTCCAAGCTGGGCTGTGTGCAC
GAACCCCCCGTTCAGCCCGACCGCTGCGCCTTATCCGGTAACTATCGTCTTGAGTCCAACCCGGTAAGAC
ACGACTTATCGCCACTGGCAGCAGCCACTGGTAACAGGATTAGCAGAGCGAGGTATGTAGGCGGTGCTAC
AGAGTTCTTGAAGTGGTGGCCTAACTACGGCTACACTAGAAGAACAGTATTTGGTATCTGCGCTCTGCTG
AAGCCAGTTACCTTCGGAAAAAGAGTTGGTAGCTCTTGATCCGGCAAACAAACCACCGCTGGTAGCGGTG
GTTTTTTTGTTTGCAAGCAGCAGATTACGCGCAGAAAAAAAGGATCTCAAGAAGATCCTTTGATCTTTTC
TACGGGGTCTGACGCTCAGTGGAACGAAAACTCACGTTAAGGGATTTTGGTCATGAGATTATCAAAAAGG
ATCTTCACCTAGATCCTTTTAAATTAAAAATGAAGTTTTAAATCAATCTAAAGTATATATGAGTAAACTT
GGTCTGACAGTTACCAATGCTTAATCAGTGAGGCACCTATCTCAGCGATCTGTCTATTTCGTTCATCCAT
AGTTGCCTGACTCCCCGTCGTGTAGATAACTACGATACGGGAGGGCTTACCATCTGGCCCCAGTGCTGCA
ATGATACCGCGAGACCCACGCTCACCGGCTCCAGATTTATCAGCAATAAACCAGCCAGCCGGAAGGGCCG
AGCGCAGAAGTGGTCCTGCAACTTTATCCGCCTCCATCCAGTCTATTAATTGTTGCCGGGAAGCTAGAGT
AAGTAGTTCGCCAGTTAATAGTTTGCGCAACGTTGTTGCCATTGCTACAGGCATCGTGGTGTCACGCTCG
TCGTTTGGTATGGCTTCATTCAGCTCCGGTTCCCAACGATCAAGGCGAGTTACATGATCCCCCATGTTGT
GCAAAAAAGCGGTTAGCTCCTTCGGTCCTCCGATCGTTGTCAGAAGTAAGTTGGCCGCAGTGTTATCACT
CATGGTTATGGCAGCACTGCATAATTCTCTTACTGTCATGCCATCCGTAAGATGCTTTTCTGTGACTGGT
GAGTACTCAACCAAGTCATTCTGAGAATAGTGTATGCGGCGACCGAGTTGCTCTTGCCCGGCGTCAATAC
GGGATAATACCGCGCCACATAGCAGAACTTTAAAAGTGCTCATCATTGGAAAACGTTCTTCGGGGCGAAA
ACTCTCAAGGATCTTACCGCTGTTGAGATCCAGTTCGATGTAACCCACTCGTGCACCCAACTGATCTTCA
GCATCTTTTACTTTCACCAGCGTTTCTGGGTGAGCAAAAACAGGAAGGCAAAATGCCGCAAAAAAGGGAA
TAAGGGCGACACGGAAATGTTGAATACTCATACTCTTCCTTTTTCAATATTATTGAAGCATTTATCAGGG
TTATTGTCTCATGAGCGGATACATATTTGAATGTATTTAGAAAAATAAACAAATAGGGGTTCCGCGCACA
TTTCCCCGAAAAGTGCCACCTGACGTCGACGGATCGGGAGATCTCCCGATCCCCTATGGTGCACTCTCAG
TACAATCTGCTCTGATGCCGCATAGTTAAGCCAGTATCTGCTCCCTGCTTGTGTGTTGGAGGTCGCTGAG
TAGTGCGCGAGCAAAATTTAAGCTACAACAAGGCAAGGCTTGACCGACAATTGCATGAAGAATCTGCTTA
GGGTTAGGCGTTTTGCGCTGCTTCGCGATGTACGGGCCAGATATACGCGTTGACATTGATTATTGACTAG
TTATTAATAGTAATCAATTACGGGGTCATTAGTTCATAGCCCATATATGGAGTTCCGCGTTACATAACTT
ACGGTAAATGGCCCGCCTGGCTGACCGCCCAACGACCCCCGCCCATTGACGTCAATAATGACGTATGTTC
CCATAGTAACGCCAATAGGGACTTTCCATTGACGTCAATGGGTGGAGTATTTACGGTAAACTGCCCACTT
GGCAGTACATCAAGTGTATCATATGCCAAGTACGCCCCCTATTGACGTCAATGACGGTAAATGGCCCGCC
TGGCATTATGCCCAGTACATGACCTTATGGGACTTTCCTACTTGGCAGTACATCTACGTATTAGTCATCG
CTATTACCATGGTGATGCGGTTTTGGCAGTACATCAATGGGCGTGGATAGCGGTTTGACTCACGGGGATT
TCCAAGTCTCCACCCCATTGACGTCAATGGGAGTTTGTTTTGGCACCAAAATCAACGGGACTTTCCAAAA
TGTCGTAACAACTCCGCCCCATTGACGCAAATGGGCGGTAGGCGTGTACGGTGGGAGGTCTATATAAGCA
GCGCGTTTTGCCTGTACTGGGTCTCTCTGGTTAGACCAGATCTGAGCCTGGGAGCTCTCTGGCTAACTAG
GGAACCCACTGCTTAAGCCTCAATAAAGCTTGCCTTGAGTGCTTCAAGTAGTGTGTGCCCGTCTGTTGTG
TGACTCTGGTAACTAGAGATCCCTCAGACCCTTTTAGTCAGTGTGGAAAATCTCTAGCAGTGGCGCCCGA
ACAGGGACTTGAAAGCGAAAGGGAAACCAGAGGAGCTCTCTCGACGCAGGACTCGGCTTGCTGAAGCGCG
CACGGCAAGAGGCGAGGGGCGGCGACTGGTGAGTACGCCAAAAATTTTGACTAGCGGAGGCTAGAAGGAG
AGAGATGGGTGCGAGAGCGTCAGTATTAAGCGGGGGAGAATTAGATCGCGATGGGAAAAAATTCGGTTAA
GGCCAGGGGGAAAGAAAAAATATAAATTAAAACATATAGTATGGGCAAGCAGGGAGCTAGAACGATTCGC
AGTTAATCCTGGCCTGTTAGAAACATCAGAAGGCTGTAGACAAATACTGGGACAGCTACAACCATCCCTT
CAGACAGGATCAGAAGAACTTAGATCATTATATAATACAGTAGCAACCCTCTATTGTGTGCATCAAAGGA
TAGAGATAAAAGACACCAAGGAAGCTTTAGACAAGATAGAGGAAGAGCAAAACAAAAGTAAGACCACCGC
ACAGCAAGCGGCCGCTGATCTTCAGACCTGGAGGAGGAGATATGAGGGACAATTGGAGAAGTGAATTATA
TAAATATAAAGTAGTAAAAATTGAACCATTAGGAGTAGCACCCACCAAGGCAAAGAGAAGAGTGGTGCAG
AGAGAAAAAAGAGCAGTGGGAATAGGAGCTTTGTTCCTTGGGTTCTTGGGAGCAGCAGGAAGCACTATGG
GCGCAGCGTCAATGACGCTGACGGTACAGGCCAGACAATTATTGTCTGGTATAGTGCAGCAGCAGAACAA
TTTGCTGAGGGCTATTGAGGCGCAACAGCATCTGTTGCAACTCACAGTCTGGGGCATCAAGCAGCTCCAG
GCAAGAATCCTGGCTGTGGAAAGATACCTAAAGGATCAACAGCTCCTGGGGATTTGGGGTTGCTCTGGAA
AACTCATTTGCACCACTGCTGTGCCTTGGAATGCTAGTTGGAGTAATAAATCTCTGGAACAGATTTGGAA
TCACACGACCTGGATGGAGTGGGACAGAGAAATTAACAATTACACAAGCTTAATACACTCCTTAATTGAA
GAATCGCAAAACCAGCAAGAAAAGAATGAACAAGAATTATTGGAATTAGATAAATGGGCAAGTTTGTGGA
ATTGGTTTAACATAACAAATTGGCTGTGGTATATAAAATTATTCATAATGATAGTAGGAGGCTTGGTAGG
TTTAAGAATAGTTTTTGCTGTACTTTCTATAGTGAATAGAGTTAGGCAGGGATATT
